Addgene plasmid #85531: FgH1tUTG_huMcl-1.2
Purpose: Inducible expression of guide RNA (huMcl-1.2) with fluorescent GFP reporter
Depositing lab: Marco Herold. Depositing organization: Walter and Eliza Hall Institute of Medical Research. Publication: An inducible lentiviral guide RNA platform enables the identification of tumor-essential genes and tumor-promoting mutations in vivo. Aubrey BJ, Kelly GL, Kueh AJ, Brennan MS, O'Connor L, Milla L, Wilcox S, Tai L, Strasser A, Herold MJ. Cell Rep. 2015 Mar 3;10(8):1422-32. doi: 10.1016/j.celrep.2015.02.002. Epub 2015 Feb 26. PubMed 25732831.
Backbone
  Vector backbone: FUGW
  Backbone manufacturer: David Baltimore
  Total vector size (bp): 10957
  Vector type: Mammalian Expression, Lentiviral, CRISPR
Growth in bacteria
  Bacterial resistance: Ampicillin, 100 μg/mL
  Growth temperature: 37°C
  Growth strain: NEB Stable
  Copy number: High Copy
Gene/Insert
  Gene/Insert name: hu Mcl-1.2
  gRNA/shRNA sequence: TCCCGGGAGGGCGACTTTTGGCTA
  Species: H. sapiens (human)
  Promoter: H1t
  Cloning method: Restriction Enzyme; 5′ cloning site BsmB1 (destroyed during cloning); 3′ cloning site BsmB1 (destroyed during cloning)
  Sequencing primers: 5′ CAGACATACAAACTAAAGAAT
Terms and licenses: Academic/Nonprofit Terms; Industry Terms: Not Available to Industry
How to cite: FgH1tUTG_huMcl-1.2 was a gift from Marco Herold (Addgene plasmid # 85531 ; http://n2t.net/addgene:85531 ; RRID:Addgene_85531)
