[The description below was written by a language model from this plasmid's Addgene catalogue record and pLannotate feature annotations shown in this document.]
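Description:
FgH1tUTG_huMcl-1.2 is a lentiviral CRISPR vector built on the FUGW backbone, about 11 kb, designed for inducible expression of a single guide RNA against human Mcl-1 together with a GFP reporter. It is propagated in E. coli as a high-copy plasmid through a ColE1/pUC-type origin with ampicillin selection. Outside the viral region the feature table also finds an f1 origin and an SV40/EM7-driven bleomycin/Zeocin resistance cassette carried over from the backbone. The viral genome is transcribed from a CMV enhancer/promoter fused to a truncated HIV-1 5' LTR and contains the Ψ packaging signal, a gag fragment, the RRE, cPPT/CTS, WPRE and a truncated 3' LTR, an arrangement typical of self-inactivating vectors that require packaging functions supplied in trans.

The payload has two units. The first is a tetracycline-regulated H1 promoter (H1t), annotated as an H1 promoter fragment adjoining tet operator sequence, which drives the Mcl-1 targeting sequence fused to the Streptococcus pyogenes Cas9 guide scaffold. The guide was inserted between BsmBI sites that were destroyed during cloning. The second is a human ubiquitin C promoter driving the Tet repressor followed by EGFP in the same orientation. The short gap between the two coding sequences suggests a linked, co-expressed product, though the linker is not annotated. TetR binds the operator and blocks guide transcription until a tetracycline-class inducer releases it, while EGFP marks transduced cells for sorting or tracking. The vector does not encode Cas9, which must be provided separately. Its recorded purpose is inducible guide expression, allowing timed disruption of the pro-survival gene MCL1 in human cells.
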