Features (pLannotate 1.2.2; 35 found; start..end, strand, type, name):
    204..384     -  LTR            5' LTR (truncated): truncated 5' long terminal repeat (LTR) from HIV-1
    391..969     -  CDS            nef (fragment): NEF_HV112 - Experimental evidence at protein level: Swiss-Prot protein existence level 1. Extracellular Nef protein targets CD4(+) T-lymphocytes for apoptosis by interacting with CXCR4 surface receptors. From Human immunodeficiency virus type 1 group M subtype B (isolate PCV12) (HIV-1).
    894..1482    -  misc_feature   WPRE: woodchuck hepatitis virus posttranscriptional regulatory element
   1482..1505    -  misc_feature   MCS (fragment): pBluescript multiple cloning site
   1522..2241    -  CDS            EGFP: the original enhanced GFP (Yang et al., 1996) mammalian codon-optimized
   2305..2925    -  CDS            tetR: TETR2_ECOLX - Experimental evidence at protein level: Swiss-Prot protein existence level 1. TetR is the repressor of the tetracycline resistance element; its N-terminal region forms a helix-turn-helix structure and binds DNA. Binding of tetracycline to TetR reduces the repressor affinity for the tetracycline resistance gene (tetA) promoter operator sites. From Escherichia coli.
   2929..2952    +  misc_feature   MCS (fragment): pUC18/19 multiple cloning site
   2963..4174    -  promoter       UbC promoter: human ubiquitin C promoter
   4210..4285    -  misc_RNA       gRNA scaffold: guide RNA scaffold for the Streptococcus pyogenes CRISPR/Cas9 system
   4309..4329    -  promoter       PLtetO-1 promoter (fragment): modified phage lambda PL promoter with tet operator sites (Lutz and Bujard, 1997)
   4329..4528    -  promoter       H1 promoter (fragment): human H1 RNA promoter
   4584..4701    -  misc_feature   cPPT/CTS: central polypurine tract and central termination sequence of HIV-1
   4751..4851    -  CDS            Rev (fragment): human immunodeficiency virus 1 (HIV-1) Rev protein; rev; enhances nuclear export of unspliced and incompletely spliced viral mRNAs
   5228..5461    -  misc_feature   RRE: The Rev response element (RRE) of HIV-1 allows for Rev-dependent mRNA export from the nucleus to the cytoplasm.
   5607..5970    -  CDS            HIV-1 gag (fragment): gag protein from human immunodeficiency virus 1; gag
   5954..6079    -  misc_feature   HIV-1 Ψ: packaging signal of human immunodeficiency virus type 1
   6126..6306    -  LTR            5' LTR (truncated): truncated 5' long terminal repeat (LTR) from HIV-1
   6324..6523    -  promoter       CMV promoter: human cytomegalovirus (CMV) immediate early promoter
   6524..6903    -  enhancer       CMV enhancer: human cytomegalovirus immediate early enhancer
   7058..7110    +  misc_feature   bom (fragment): basis of mobility region from pBR322
   7169..7273    +  promoter       AmpR promoter: bla
   7274..8134    +  CDS            AmpR: β-lactamase; bla; confers resistance to ampicillin, carbenicillin, and related antibiotics
   8305..8893    +  rep_origin     ori: high-copy-number ColE1/pMB1/pBR322/pUC origin of replication
   9076..9168    +  CDS            lacI (fragment): lac repressor; lacI; The lac repressor binds to the lac operator to inhibit transcription in E. coli. This inhibition can be relieved by adding lactose or isopropyl-β-D-thiogalactopyranoside (IPTG).
   9181..9202    +  protein_bind   CAP binding site: CAP binding activates transcription in the presence of cAMP. E. coli catabolite activator protein
   9217..9247    +  promoter       lac promoter: promoter for the E. coli lac operon
   9251..9273    +  protein_bind   lac operator (fragment): The lac repressor binds to the lac operator to inhibit transcription in E. coli. This inhibition can be relieved by adding lactose or isopropyl-β-D-thiogalactopyranoside (IPTG). lac repressor encoded by lacI
   9344..9465    -  polyA_signal   SV40 poly(A) signal: SV40 polyadenylation signal
   9460..9585    -  CDS            ble (fragment): BLE_KLEPN - Experimental evidence at protein level: Swiss-Prot protein existence level 1. Binding protein with a strong affinity to the bleomycin family of antibiotics. Binds to CL990; an antimitotic-antibiotic compound. From Klebsiella pneumoniae.
   9595..9969    -  CDS            BleoR: antibiotic-binding protein; Sh ble from Streptoalloteichus hindustanus; confers resistance to bleomycin, phleomycin, and Zeocin™
   9988..10035   -  promoter       EM7 promoter: synthetic bacterial promoter&nbsp
  10083..10412   -  promoter       SV40 promoter: SV40 enhancer and early promoter
  10426..10854   -  rep_origin     f1 ori (sequence partly withheld): f1 bacteriophage origin of replication; arrow indicates direction of (+) strand synthesis
  10875..10896   -  promoter       SV40 promoter (fragment): SV40 enhancer and early promoter
  10900..172     -  polyA_signal   bGH poly(A) signal (across the origin): bovine growth hormone polyadenylation signal
>Addgene plasmid #85531 | FgH1tUTG_huMcl-1.2 | addgene full sequence | sequence record 169874 | Addgene NGS Result
CCCTTGCTGTCCTGCCCCACCCCACCCCCCAGAATAGAATGACACCTACTCAGACAATGCGATGCAATTT
CCTCATTTTATTAGGAAAGGACAGTGGGAGTGGCACCTTCCAGGGTCAAGGAAGGCACGGGGGAGGGGCA
AACAACAGATGGCTGGCAACTAGAAGGCACAGTCGAGGCTGATCAGCGGGTTTAAACGGGCCCTGCTAGA
GATTTTCCACACTGACTAAAAGGGTCTGAGGGATCTCTAGTTACCAGAGTCACACAACAGACGGGCACAC
ACTACTTGAAGCACTCAAGGCAAGCTTTATTGAGGCTTAAGCAGTGGGTTCCCTAGTTAGCCAGAGAGCT
CCCAGGCTCAGATCTGGTCTAACCAGAGAGACCCAGTACAGTCCGGATGCAGCTCTCGGGCCATGTGATG
AAATGCTAGGCGGCTGTCAAACCTCCACTCTAATACTTCTCTCTCCGGGTCATCCATCCCATGCAGGCTC
ACAGGGTGTAACAAGCGGGTGTTCTCTCCTTCATTGGCTTCTTCTACCTTCTCTTGCTCAACTGGTACTA
GCTTGTAGCACCATCCAAAGGTCAGTGGATATCTGATCCCTGGCCCTGGTGTGTAGTTCTGCCAATCAGG
GAAGTAGCCTTGTGTGTGGTAGATCCACAGATCAAGGATATCTTGTCTTCGTTGGGAGTGAATTAGCCCT
TCCAGTCCCCCCTTTTCTTTTAAAAAGTGGCTAAGATCTACAGCTGCCTTGTAAGTCATTGGTCTTAAAG
GTACCTGAGGTGTGACTGGAAAACCCACCTCCTCCTCCTCTTGTGCTTCTAGCCAGGCACAATCAGCATT
GGTAGCTGCTGTATTGCTACTTGTGATTGCTCCATGTTTTTCTAGGTCTCGATGCGGGGAGGCGGCCCAA
AGGGAGATCCGACTCGTCTGAGGGCGAAGGCGAAGACGCGGAAGAGGCCGCAGAGCCGGCAGCAGGCCGC
GGGAAGGAAGGTCCGCTGGATTGAGGGCCGAAGGGACGTAGCAGAAGGACGTCCCGCGCAGAATCCAGGT
GGCAACACAGGCGAGCAGCCAAGGAAAGGACGATGATTTCCCCGACAACACCACGGAATTGTCAGTGCCC
AACAGCCGAGCCCCTGTCCAGCAGCGGGCAAGGCAGGCGGCGATGAGTTCCGCCGTGGCAATAGGGAGGG
GGAAAGCGAAAGTCCCGGAAAGGAGCTGACAGGTGGTGGCAATGCCCCAACCAGTGGGGGTTGCGTCAGC
AAACACAGTGCACACCACGCCACGTTGCCTGACAACGGGCCACAACTCCTCATAAAGAGACAGCAACCAG
GATTTATACAAGGAGGAGAAAATGAAAGCCATACGGGAAGCAATAGCATGATACAAAGGCATTAAAGCAG
CGTATCCACATAGCGTAAAAGGAGCAACATAGTTAAGAATACCAGTCAATCTTTCACAAATTTTGTAATC
CAGAGGTTGATTATCGATAAGCTTGATATCGAATTGTAGATCGCGGCCGCTTTACTTGTACAGCTCGTCC
ATGCCGAGAGTGATCCCGGCGGCGGTCACGAACTCCAGCAGGACCATGTGATCGCGCTTCTCGTTGGGGT
CTTTGCTCAGGGCGGACTGGGTGCTCAGGTAGTGGTTGTCGGGCAGCAGCACGGGGCCGTCGCCGATGGG
GGTGTTCTGCTGGTAGTGGTCGGCGAGCTGCACGCTGCCGTCCTCGATGTTGTGGCGGATCTTGAAGTTC
ACCTTGATGCCGTTCTTCTGCTTGTCGGCCATGATATAGACGTTGTGGCTGTTGTAGTTGTACTCCAGCT
TGTGCCCCAGGATGTTGCCGTCCTCCTTGAAGTCGATGCCCTTCAGCTCGATGCGGTTCACCAGGGTGTC
GCCCTCGAACTTCACCTCGGCGCGGGTCTTGTAGTTGCCGTCGTCCTTGAAGAAGATGGTGCGCTCCTGG
ACGTAGCCTTCGGGCATGGCGGACTTGAAGAAGTCGTGCTGCTTCATGTGGTCGGGGTAGCGGCTGAAGC
ACTGCACGCCGTAGGTCAGGGTGGTCACGAGGGTGGGCCAGGGCACGGGCAGCTTGCCGGTGGTGCAGAT
GAACTTCAGGGTCAGCTTGCCGTAGGTGGCATCGCCCTCGCCCTCGCCGGACACGCTGAACTTGTGGCCG
TTTACGTCGCCGTCCAGCTCGACCAGGATGGGCACCACCCCGGTGAACAGCTCCTCGCCCTTGCTCACCA
TTGGGCCAGGATTCTCCTCGACGTCACCGCATGTTAGCAGACTTCCTCTGCCCTCACCGGACCCAGAGCC
AGACTCACATTTCAGCTGCTTTTCCAGGCCACAGATGATCAGTTCCAGGCCAAAAAGGAATGCAGGCTCA
GCCCCTTGGTGGTCAAACAACTCAATAGCTTGCCGCAGCAGTGGTGGCATGGAGTCAGTGGTGGGGGTCT
CCCTCTCCTCCTTGGCAACTTGGTGCTCCTGGTCCTCCAGCACACAGCCCAAGGTGAAGTGGCCCACAGC
AGAGAGGGCATACAAGGCATTTTCCAGGGAGAAGCCTTGTTGGCACAGGAATGCCAGCTGGTTCTCCAGG
GTCTCATACTGCTTCTCTGTAGGCCTGGTGCCCAAGTGAACTTTGGCACCATCCCGGTGGGAGAGCAAGG
CACATCTGAAGCTCTTGGCATTGTTCCTCAGGAAGTCCTGCCAGGACTCCCCTTCCAGAGGGCAGAAGTG
GGTGTGGTGCCTGTCCAACATCTCAATGGCCAGGGCATCAAGCAGAGCCCTCTTGTTCTTCACATGCCAG
TACAGGGTAGGCTGCTCCACACCCAGCTTCTGGGCCAGCTTCCTGGTGGTCAAGCCCTCAATGCCAACTT
CATTCAGGAGCTCCAAGGCAGAGTTGATGACTTTGCTCTTGTCCAGTCTGGACATGGTGGATCCTCTAGA
GTCGACCTGCAGCCCAAGCTTCGTCTAACAAAAAAGCCAAAAACGGCCAGAATTTAGCGGACAATTTACT
AGTCTAACACTGAAAATTACATATTGACCCAAATGATTACATTTCAAAAGGTGCCTAAAAAACTTCACAA
AACACACTCGCCAACCCCGAGCGCATAGTTCAAAACCGGAGCTTCAGCTACTTAAGAAGATAGGTACATA
AAACCGACCAAAGAAACTGACGCCTCACTTATCCCTCCCCTCACCAGAGGTCCGGCGCCTGTCGATTCAG
GAGAGCCTACCCTAGGCCCGAACCCTGCGTCCTGCGACGGAGAAAAGCCTACCGCACACCTACCGGCAGG
TGGCCCCACCCTGCATTATAAGCCAACAGAACGGGTGACGTCACGACACGACGAGGGCGCGCGCTCCCAA
AGGTACGGGTGCACTGCCCAACGGCACCGCCATAACTGCCGCCCCCGCAACAGACGACAAACCGAGTTCT
CCAGTCAGTGACAAACTTCACGTCAGGGTCCCCAGATGGTGCCCCAGCCCATCTCACCCGAATAAGAGCT
TTCCCGCATTAGCGAAGGCCTCAAGACCTTGGGTTCTTGCCGCCCACCATGCCCCCCACCTTGTTTCAAC
GACCTCACAGCCCGCCTCACAAGCGTCTTCCATTCAAGACTCGGGAACAGCCGCCATTTTGCTGCGCTCC
CCCCAACCCCCAGTTCAGGGCAACCTTGCTCGCGGACCCAGACTACAGCCCTTGGCGGTCTCTCCACACG
CTTCCGTCCCACCGAGCGGCCCGGCGGCCACGAAAGCCCCGGCCAGCCCAGCAGCCCGCTACTCACCAAG
TGACGATCACAGCGATCCACAAACAAGAACCGCGACCCAAATCCCGGCTGCGACGGAACTAGCTGTGCCA
CACCCGGCGCGTCCTTATATAATCATCGGCGTTCACCGCCCCACGGAGATCCCTCCGCAGAATCGCCGAG
AAGGGACTACTTTTCCTCGCCTGTTCCGCTCTCTGGAAAGAAAACCAGTGCCCTAGAGTCACCCAAGTCC
CGTCCTAAAATGTCCTTCTGCTGATACTGGGGTTCTAAGGCCGAGTCTTATGAGCAGCGGGCCGCTGTCC
TGAGCGTCCGGGCGGAAGGATCAGGACGCTCGCTGCGCCCTTCGTCTGACGTGGCAGCGCTCGCCGTGAG
GAGGGGGGCGCCCGCGGGAGGCGCCAAAACCCGGCGCGGAGGCCAGATCTGGAGCCGACACGGGTTAATT
AAAAAAAAAGCACCGACTCGGTGCCACTTTTTCAAGTTGATAACGGACTAGCCTTATTTTAACTTGCTAT
TTCTAGCTCTAAAACTAGCCAAAAGTCGCCCTCCCGGGAATCTCTATCACTGATAGGGACTTATAAGATT
CCCAAATCCAAAGACATTTCACGTTTATGGTGATTTCCCAGAACACATAGCGACATGCAAATATTGCAGG
GCGCCACTCCCCTGTCCCTCACAGCCATCTTCCTGCCAGGGCGCACGCGCGCTGGGTGTTCCCGCCTAGT
GACACTGGGCCCGCGATTCCTTGGAGCGGGTTGATGACGTCAGCGTTCGAATTCCATGGTTAATTAACCA
AACTGGATCTCTGCTGTCCCTGTAATAAACCCGAAAATTTTGAATTTTTGTAATTTGTTTTTGTAATTCT
TTAGTTTGTATGTCTGTTGCTATTATGTCTACTATTCTTTCCCCTGCACTGTACCCCCCAATCCCCCCTT
TTCTTTTAAAATTGTGGATGAATACTGCCATTTGTCTGCAGAATTGGCGCACGCAGTGCCGATCCGTTCA
CTAATCGAATGGATCTGTCTCTGTCTCTCTCTCCACCTTCTTCTTCTATTCCTTCGGGCCTGTCGGGTCC
CCTCGGGGTTGGGAGGTGGGTCTGAAACGATAATGGTGAATATCCCTGCCTAACTCTATTCACTATAGAA
AGTACAGCAAAAACTATTCTTAAACCTACCAAGCCTCCTACTATCATTATGAATAATTTTATATACCACA
GCCAATTTGTTATGTTAAACCAATTCCACAAACTTGCCCATTTATCTAATTCCAATAATTCTTGTTCATT
CTTTTCTTGCTGGTTTTGCGATTCTTCAATTAAGGAGTGTATTAAGCTTGTGTAATTGTTAATTTCTCTG
TCCCACTCCATCCAGGTCGTGTGATTCCAAATCTGTTCCAGAGATTTATTACTCCAACTAGCATTCCAAG
GCACAGCAGTGGTGCAAATGAGTTTTCCAGAGCAACCCCAAATCCCCAGGAGCTGTTGATCCTTTAGGTA
TCTTTCCACAGCCAGGATTCTTGCCTGGAGCTGCTTGATGCCCCAGACTGTGAGTTGCAACAGATGCTGT
TGCGCCTCAATAGCCCTCAGCAAATTGTTCTGCTGCTGCACTATACCAGACAATAATTGTCTGGCCTGTA
CCGTCAGCGTCATTGACGCTGCGCCCATAGTGCTTCCTGCTGCTCCCAAGAACCCAAGGAACAAAGCTCC
TATTCCCACTGCTCTTTTTTCTCTCTGCACCACTCTTCTCTTTGCCTTGGTGGGTGCTACTCCTAATGGT
TCAATTTTTACTACTTTATATTTATATAATTCACTTCTCCAATTGTCCCTCATATCTCCTCCTCCAGGTC
TGAAGATCAGCGGCCGCTTGCTGTGCGGTGGTCTTACTTTTGTTTTGCTCTTCCTCTATCTTGTCTAAAG
CTTCCTTGGTGTCTTTTATCTCTATCCTTTGATGCACACAATAGAGGGTTGCTACTGTATTATATAATGA
TCTAAGTTCTTCTGATCCTGTCTGAAGGGATGGTTGTAGCTGTCCCAGTATTTGTCTACAGCCTTCTGAT
GTTTCTAACAGGCCAGGATTAACTGCGAATCGTTCTAGCTCCCTGCTTGCCCATACTATATGTTTTAATT
TATATTTTTTCTTTCCCCCTGGCCTTAACCGAATTTTTTCCCATCGCGATCTAATTCTCCCCCGCTTAAT
ACTGACGCTCTCGCACCCATCTCTCTCCTTCTAGCCTCCGCTAGTCAAAATTTTTGGCGTACTCACCAGT
CGCCGCCCCTCGCCTCTTGCCGTGCGCGCTTCAGCAAGCCGAGTCCTGCGTCGAGAGAGCTCCTCTGGTT
TCCCTTTCGCTTTCAAGTCCCTGTTCGGGCGCCACTGCTAGAGATTTTCCACACTGACTAAAAGGGTCTG
AGGGATCTCTAGTTACCAGAGTCACACAACAGACGGGCACACACTACTTGAAGCACTCAAGGCAAGCTTT
ATTGAGGCTTAAGCAGTGGGTTCCCTAGTTAGCCAGAGAGCTCCCAGGCTCAGATCTGGTCTAACCAGAG
AGACCCAGTACAGGCAAAACGCGCTGCTTATATAGACCTCCCACCGTACACGCCTACCGCCCATTTGCGT
CAATGGGGCGGAGTTGTTACGACATTTTGGAAAGTCCCGTTGATTTTGGTGCCAAAACAAACTCCCATTG
ACGTCAATGGGGTGGAGACTTGGAAATCCCCGTGAGTCAAACCGCTATCCACGCCCATTGATGTACTGCC
AAAACCGCATCACCATGGTAATAGCGATGACTAATACGTAGATGTACTGCCAAGTAGGAAAGTCCCATAA
GGTCATGTACTGGGCATAATGCCAGGCGGGCCATTTACCGTCATTGACGTCAATAGGGGGCGTACTTGGC
ATATGATACACTTGATGTACTGCCAAGTGGGCAGTTTACCGTAAATACTCCACCCATTGACGTCAATGGA
AAGTCCCTATTGGCGTTACTATGGGAACATACGTCATTATTGACGTCAATGGGCGGGGGTCGTTGGGCGG
TCAGCCAGGCGGGCCATTTACCGTAAGTTATGTAACGCGGAACTCCATATATGGGCTATGAACTAATGAC
CCCGTAATTGATTACTATTAATAACTAGTCAATAATCAATGTCAACGCGTATATCTGGCCCGTACATCGC
GAAGCAGCGCAAAACGCCTAACCCTAAGCAGATTCTTCATGCAATTGTCGGTCAAGCCTTGCCTTGTTGT
AGCTTAAATTTTGCTCGCGCACTACTCAGCGACCTCCAACACACAAGCAGGGAGCAGATACTGGCTTAAC
TATGCGGCATCAGAGCAGATTGTACTGAGAGTGCACCATAGGGGATCGGGAGATCTCCCGATCCGTCGAC
GTCAGGTGGCACTTTTCGGGGAAATGTGCGCGGAACCCCTATTTGTTTATTTTTCTAAATACATTCAAAT
ATGTATCCGCTCATGAGACAATAACCCTGATAAATGCTTCAATAATATTGAAAAAGGAAGAGTATGAGTA
TTCAACATTTCCGTGTCGCCCTTATTCCCTTTTTTGCGGCATTTTGCCTTCCTGTTTTTGCTCACCCAGA
AACGCTGGTGAAAGTAAAAGATGCTGAAGATCAGTTGGGTGCACGAGTGGGTTACATCGAACTGGATCTC
AACAGCGGTAAGATCCTTGAGAGTTTTCGCCCCGAAGAACGTTTTCCAATGATGAGCACTTTTAAAGTTC
TGCTATGTGGCGCGGTATTATCCCGTATTGACGCCGGGCAAGAGCAACTCGGTCGCCGCATACACTATTC
TCAGAATGACTTGGTTGAGTACTCACCAGTCACAGAAAAGCATCTTACGGATGGCATGACAGTAAGAGAA
TTATGCAGTGCTGCCATAACCATGAGTGATAACACTGCGGCCAACTTACTTCTGACAACGATCGGAGGAC
CGAAGGAGCTAACCGCTTTTTTGCACAACATGGGGGATCATGTAACTCGCCTTGATCGTTGGGAACCGGA
GCTGAATGAAGCCATACCAAACGACGAGCGTGACACCACGATGCCTGTAGCAATGGCAACAACGTTGCGC
AAACTATTAACTGGCGAACTACTTACTCTAGCTTCCCGGCAACAATTAATAGACTGGATGGAGGCGGATA
AAGTTGCAGGACCACTTCTGCGCTCGGCCCTTCCGGCTGGCTGGTTTATTGCTGATAAATCTGGAGCCGG
TGAGCGTGGGTCTCGCGGTATCATTGCAGCACTGGGGCCAGATGGTAAGCCCTCCCGTATCGTAGTTATC
TACACGACGGGGAGTCAGGCAACTATGGATGAACGAAATAGACAGATCGCTGAGATAGGTGCCTCACTGA
TTAAGCATTGGTAACTGTCAGACCAAGTTTACTCATATATACTTTAGATTGATTTAAAACTTCATTTTTA
ATTTAAAAGGATCTAGGTGAAGATCCTTTTTGATAATCTCATGACCAAAATCCCTTAACGTGAGTTTTCG
TTCCACTGAGCGTCAGACCCCGTAGAAAAGATCAAAGGATCTTCTTGAGATCCTTTTTTTCTGCGCGTAA
TCTGCTGCTTGCAAACAAAAAAACCACCGCTACCAGCGGTGGTTTGTTTGCCGGATCAAGAGCTACCAAC
TCTTTTTCCGAAGGTAACTGGCTTCAGCAGAGCGCAGATACCAAATACTGTTCTTCTAGTGTAGCCGTAG
TTAGGCCACCACTTCAAGAACTCTGTAGCACCGCCTACATACCTCGCTCTGCTAATCCTGTTACCAGTGG
CTGCTGCCAGTGGCGATAAGTCGTGTCTTACCGGGTTGGACTCAAGACGATAGTTACCGGATAAGGCGCA
GCGGTCGGGCTGAACGGGGGGTTCGTGCACACAGCCCAGCTTGGAGCGAACGACCTACACCGAACTGAGA
TACCTACAGCGTGAGCTATGAGAAAGCGCCACGCTTCCCGAAGGGAGAAAGGCGGACAGGTATCCGGTAA
GCGGCAGGGTCGGAACAGGAGAGCGCACGAGGGAGCTTCCAGGGGGAAACGCCTGGTATCTTTATAGTCC
TGTCGGGTTTCGCCACCTCTGACTTGAGCGTCGATTTTTGTGATGCTCGTCAGGGGGGCGGAGCCTATGG
AAAAACGCCAGCAACGCGGCCTTTTTACGGTTCCTGGCCTTTTGCTGGCCTTTTGCTCACATGTTCTTTC
CTGCGTTATCCCCTGATTCTGTGGATAACCGTATTACCGCCTTTGAGTGAGCTGATACCGCTCGCCGCAG
CCGAACGACCGAGCGCAGCGAGTCAGTGAGCGAGGAAGCGGAAGAGCGCCCAATACGCAAACCGCCTCTC
CCCGCGCGTTGGCCGATTCATTAATGCAGCTGGCACGACAGGTTTCCCGACTGGAAAGCGGGCAGTGAGC
GCAACGCAATTAATGTGAGTTAGCTCACTCATTAGGCACCCCAGGCTTTACACTTTATGCTTCCGGCTCG
TATGTTGTGTGGAATTGTGAGCGGATAACAATTTCACACAGGAAACAGCTATGACCATGATTACGCCAAG
CTCTAGCTAGAGGTCGACGGTATACAGACATGATAAGATACATTGATGAGTTTGGACAAACCACAACTAG
AATGCAGTGAAAAAAATGCTTTATTTGTGAAATTTGTGATGCTATTGCTTTATTTGTAACCATTATAAGC
TGCAATAAACAAGTTGGGGTGGGCGAAGAACTCCAGCATGAGATCCCCGCGCTGGAGGATCATCCAGCCG
GCGTCCCGGAAAACGATTCCGAAGCCCAACCTTTCATAGAAGGCGGCGGTGGAATCGAAATCTCGTAGCA
CGTGTCAGTCCTGCTCCTCGGCCACGAAGTGCACGCAGTTGCCGGCCGGGTCGCGCAGGGCGAACTCCCG
CCCCCACGGCTGCTCGCCGATCTCGGTCATGGCCGGCCCGGAGGCGTCCCGGAAGTTCGTGGACACGACC
TCCGACCACTCGGCGTACAGCTCGTCCAGGCCGCGCACCCACACCCAGGCCAGGGTGTTGTCCGGCACCA
CCTGGTCCTGGACCGCGCTGATGAACAGGGTCACGTCGTCCCGGACCACACCGGCGAAGTCGTCCTCCAC
GAAGTCCCGGGAGAACCCGAGCCGGTCGGTCCAGAACTCGACCGCTCCGGCGACGTCGCGCGCGGTGAGC
ACCGGAACGGCACTGGTCAACTTGGCCATGGTTTAGTTCCTCACCTTGTCGTATTATACTATGCCGATAT
ACTATGCCGATGATTAATTGTCAACACGTGCTGATCAGATCCGAAAATGGATATACAAGCTCCCGGGAGC
TTTTTGCAAAAGCCTAGGCCTCCAAAAAAGCCTCCTCACTACTTCTGGAATAGCTCAGAGGCAGAGGCGG
CCTCGGCCTCTGCATAAATAAAAAAAATTAGTCAGCCATGGGGCGGAGAATGGGCGGAACTGGGCGGAGT
TAGGGGCGGGATGGGCGGAGTTAGGGGCGGGACTATGGTTGCTGACTAATTGAGATGCATGCTTTGCATA
CTTCTGCCTGCTGGGGAGCCTGGGGACTTTCCACACCTGGTTGCTGACTAATTGAGATGCATGCTTTGCA
TACTTCTGCCTGCTGGGGAGCCTGGGGACTTTCCACACCCTAACTGACACACATTCCACAGAATTAATTC
GCGTTAAATTTTTGTTAAATCAGCTCATTTTTTAACCAATAGGCCGAAATCGGCAAAATCCCTTATAAAT
CAAAAGAATAGACCGAGATAGGGT
[37 nt withheld, positions 10525-10561]
AAAGAACGTGGACTCCAACGTCAAAGG
[49 nt withheld, positions 10589-10637]
T
[91 nt withheld, positions 10639-10729]
G
[124 nt withheld, positions 10731-10854]
GGGGATACCCCCTAGAGCCCCAGCTGGTTCTTTCCGCCTCAGAAGCCATAGAGCCCACCGCATCCCCAGC
ATGCCTGCTATTGTCTTCCCAATCCTCC
